>Addgene plasmid #99541 | pRS423-CUP1-His-Ubi | addgene full sequence | sequence record 191768 | Addgene NGS Result
CTAGTTAGAAAAAGACATTTTTGCTGTCAGTCACTGTCAAGAGATTCTTTTGCTGGCATTTCTTCTAGAA
GCAAAAAGAGCGATGCGTCTTTTCCGCTGAACCGTTCCAGCAAAAAAGACTACCAACGCAATATGGATTG
TCAGAATCATATAAAAGAGAAGCAAATAACTCCTTGTCTTGTATCAATTGCATTATAATATCTTCTTGTT
AGTGCAATATCATATAGAAGTCATCGAAATAGATATTAAGAAAAACAAACTGTAACGGATCCATTATGGG
CCATCATCACCATCATCACCATAGCGGCATGCAAATTTTTGTCAAGACTTTAACCGGTAAGACTATTACC
CTGGAAGTTGAATCTTCTGACACTATTGACAATGTCAAGTCCAAGATCCAAGACAAGGAAGGTATTCCAC
CTGACCAACAAAGATTGATCTTTGCTGGTAAGCAATTGGAAGATGGTAGAACTTTGTCCGACTACAACAT
CCAAAAGGAATCTACTCTACACTTGGTCTTGAGATTGAGAGGTGGTTGACTGCAGCCAAGCTAATTCCGG
GCGAATTTCTTATGATTTATGATTTTTATTATTAAATAAGTTATAAAAAAAATAAGTGTATACAAATTTT
AAAGTGACTCTTAGGTTTTAAAACGAAAATTCTTATTCTTGAGTAACTCTTTCCTGTAGGTCAGGTTGCT
TTCTCAGGTATAGCATGAGGTCGCTCTTATTGACCACACCTCTACCGGCATGCAAGCTGGGGGATCCACT
AGTTCTAGAGCGGCCGCCACCGCGGTGGAGCTCCAGCTTTTGTTCCCTTTAGTGAGGGTTAATTGCGCGC
TTGGCGTAATCATGGTCATAGCTGTTTCCTGTGTGAAATTGTTATCCGCTCACAATTCCACACAACATAC
GAGCCGGAAGCATAAAGTGTAAAGCCTGGGGTGCCTAATGAGTGAGCTAACTCACATTAATTGCGTTGCG
CTCACTGCCCGCTTTCCAGTCGGGAAACCTGTCGTGCCAGCTGCATTAATGAATCGGCCAACGCGCGGGG
AGAGGCGGTTTGCGTATTGGGCGCTCTTCCGCTTCCTCGCTCACTGACTCGCTGCGCTCGGTCGTTCGGC
TGCGGCGAGCGGTATCAGCTCACTCAAAGGCGGTAATACGGTTATCCACAGAATCAGGGGATAACGCAGG
AAAGAACATGTGAGCAAAAGGCCAGCAAAAGGCCAGGAACCGTAAAAAGGCCGCGTTGCTGGCGTTTTTC
CATAGGCTCCGCCCCCCTGACGAGCATCACAAAAATCGACGCTCAAGTCAGAGGTGGCGAAACCCGACAG
GACTATAAAGATACCAGGCGTTTCCCCCTGGAAGCTCCCTCGTGCGCTCTCCTGTTCCGACCCTGCCGCT
TACCGGATACCTGTCCGCCTTTCTCCCTTCGGGAAGCGTGGCGCTTTCTCATAGCTCACGCTGTAGGTAT
CTCAGTTCGGTGTAGGTCGTTCGCTCCAAGCTGGGCTGTGTGCACGAACCCCCCGTTCAGCCCGACCGCT
GCGCCTTATCCGGTAACTATCGTCTTGAGTCCAACCCGGTAAGACACGACTTATCGCCACTGGCAGCAGC
CACTGGTAACAGGATTAGCAGAGCGAGGTATGTAGGCGGTGCTACAGAGTTCTTGAAGTGGTGGCCTAAC
TACGGCTACACTAGAAGAACAGTATTTGGTATCTGCGCTCTGCTGAAGCCAGTTACCTTCGGAAAAAGAG
TTGGTAGCTCTTGATCCGGCAAACAAACCACCGCTGGTAGCGGTGGTTTTTTTGTTTGCAAGCAGCAGAT
TACGCGCAGAAAAAAAGGATCTCAAGAAGATCCTTTGATCTTTTCTACGGGGTCTGACGCTCAGTGGAAC
GAAAACTCACGTTAAGGGATTTTGGTCATGAGATTATCAAAAAGGATCTTCACCTAGATCCTTTTAAATT
AAAAATGAAGTTTTAAATCAATCTAAAGTATATATGAGTAAACTTGGTCTGACAGTTACCAATGCTTAAT
CAGTGAGGCACCTATCTCAGCGATCTGTCTATTTCGTTCATCCATAGTTGCCTGACTCCCCGTCGTGTAG
ATAACTACGATACGGGAGGGCTTACCATCTGGCCCCAGTGCTGCAATGATACCGCGAGACCCACGCTCAC
CGGCTCCAGATTTATCAGCAATAAACCAGCCAGCCGGAAGGGCCGAGCGCAGAAGTGGTCCTGCAACTTT
ATCCGCCTCCATCCAGTCTATTAATTGTTGCCGGGAAGCTAGAGTAAGTAGTTCGCCAGTTAATAGTTTG
CGCAACGTTGTTGCCATTGCTACAGGCATCGTGGTGTCACGCTCGTCGTTTGGTATGGCTTCATTCAGCT
CCGGTTCCCAACGATCAAGGCGAGTTACATGATCCCCCATGTTGTGCAAAAAAGCGGTTAGCTCCTTCGG
TCCTCCGATCGTTGTCAGAAGTAAGTTGGCCGCAGTGTTATCACTCATGGTTATGGCAGCACTGCATAAT
TCTCTTACTGTCATGCCATCCGTAAGATGCTTTTCTGTGACTGGTGAGTACTCAACCAAGTCATTCTGAG
AATAGTGTATGCGGCGACCGAGTTGCTCTTGCCCGGCGTCAATACGGGATAATACCGCGCCACATAGCAG
AACTTTAAAAGTGCTCATCATTGGAAAACGTTCTTCGGGGCGAAAACTCTCAAGGATCTTACCGCTGTTG
AGATCCAGTTCGATGTAACCCACTCGTGCACCCAACTGATCTTCAGCATCTTTTACTTTCACCAGCGTTT
CTGGGTGAGCAAAAACAGGAAGGCAAAATGCCGCAAAAAAGGGAATAAGGGCGACACGGAAATGTTGAAT
ACTCATACTCTTCCTTTTTCAATATTATTGAAGCATTTATCAGGGTTATTGTCTCATGAGCGGATACATA
TTTGAATGTATTTAGAAAAATAAACAAATAGGGGTTCCGCGCACATTTCCCCGAAAAGTGCCACCTGAAC
GAAGCATCTGTGCTTCATTTTGTAGAACAAAAATGCAACGCGAGAGCGCTAATTTTTCAAACAAAGAATC
TGAGCTGCATTTTTACAGAACAGAAATGCAACGCGAAAGCGCTATTTTACCAACGAAGAATCTGTGCTTC
ATTTTTGTAAAACAAAAATGCAACGCGAGAGCGCTAATTTTTCAAACAAAGAATCTGAGCTGCATTTTTA
CAGAACAGAAATGCAACGCGAGAGCGCTATTTTACCAACAAAGAATCTATACTTCTTTTTTGTTCTACAA
AAATGCATCCCGAGAGCGCTATTTTTCTAACAAAGCATCTTAGATTACTTTTTTTCTCCTTTGTGCGCTC
TATAATGCAGTCTCTTGATAACTTTTTGCACTGTAGGTCCGTTAAGGTTAGAAGAAGGCTACTTTGGTGT
CTATTTTCTCTTCCATAAAAAAAGCCTGACTCCACTTCCCGCGTTTACTGATTACTAGCGAAGCTGCGGG
TGCATTTTTTCAAGATAAAGGCATCCCCGATTATATTCTATACCGATGTGGATTGCGCATACTTTGTGAA
CAGAAAGTGATAGCGTTGATGATTCTTCATTGGTCAGAAAATTATGAACGGTTTCTTCTATTTTGTCTCT
ATATACTACGTATAGGAAATGTTTACATTTTCGTATTGTTTTCGATTCACTCTATGAATAGTTCTTACTA
CAATTTTTTTGTCTAAAGAGTAATACTAGAGATAAACATAAAAAATGTAGAGGTCGAGTTTAGATGCAAG
TTCAAGGAGCGAAAGGTGGATGGGTAGGTTATATAGGGATATAGCACAGAGATATATAGCAAAGAGATAC
TTTTGAGCAATGTTTGTGGAAGCGGTATTCGCAATATTTTAGTAGCTCGTTACAGTCCGGTGCGTTTTTG
GTTTTTTGAAAGTGCGTCTTCAGAGCGCTTTTGGTTTTCAAAAGCGCTCTGAAGTTCCTATACTTTCTAG
AGAATAGGAACTTCGGAATAGGAACTTCAAAGCGTTTCCGAAAACGAGCGCTTCCGAAAATGCAACGCGA
GCTGCGCACATACAGCTCACTGTTCACGTCGCACCTATATCTGCGTGTTGCCTGTATATATATATACATG
AGAAGAACGGCATAGTGCGTGTTTATGCTTAAATGCGTACTTATATGCGTCTATTTATGTAGGATGAAAG
GTAGTCTAGTACCTCCTGTGATATTATCCCATTCCATGCGGGGTATCGTATGCTTCCTTCAGCACTACCC
TTTAGCTGTTCTATATGCTGCCACTCCTCAATTGGATTAGTCTCATCCTTCAATGCTATCATTTCCTTTG
ATATTGGATCATACTAAGAAACCATTATTATCATGACATTAACCTATAAAAATAGGCGTATCACGAGGCC
CTTTCGTCTCGCGCGTTTCGGTGATGACGGTGAAAACCTCTGACACATGCAGCTCCCGGAGACGGTCACA
GCTTGTCTGTAAGCGGATGCCGGGAGCAGACAAGCCCGTCAGGGCGCGTCAGCGGGTGTTGGCGGGTGTC
GGGGCTGGCTTAACTATGCGGCATCAGAGCAGATTGTACTGAGAGTGCACCATAAATTCCCGTTTTAAGA
GCTTGGTGAGCGCTAGGAGTCACTGCCAGGTATCGTTTGAACACGGCATTAGTCAGGGAAGTCATAACAC
AGTCCTTTCCCGCAATTTTCTTTTTCTATTACTCTTGGCCTCCTCTAGTACACTCTATATTTTTTTATGC
CTCGGTAATGATTTTCATTTTTTTTTTTCCACCTAGCGGATGACTCTTTTTTTTTCTTAGCGATTGGCAT
TATCACATAATGAATTATACATTATATAAAGTAATGTGATTTCTTCGAAGAATATACTAAAAAATGAGCA
GGCAAGATAAACGAAGGCAAAGATGACAGAGCAGAAAGCCCTAGTAAAGCGTATTACAAATGAAACCAAG
ATTCAGATTGCGATCTCTTTAAAGGGTGGTCCCCTAGCGATAGAGCACTCGATCTTCCCAGAAAAAGAGG
CAGAAGCAGTAGCAGAACAGGCCACACAATCGCAAGTGATTAACGTCCACACAGGTATAGGGTTTCTGGA
CCATATGATACATGCTCTGGCCAAGCATTCCGGCTGGTCGCTAATCGTTGAGTGCATTGGTGACTTACAC
ATAGACGACCATCACACCACTGAAGACTGCGGGATTGCTCTCGGTCAAGCTTTTAAAGAGGCCCTAGGGG
CCGTGCGTGGAGTAAAAAGGTTTGGATCAGGATTTGCGCCTTTGGATGAGGCACTTTCCAGAGCGGTGGT
AGATCTTTCGAACAGGCCGTACGCAGTTGTCGAACTTGGTTTGCAAAGGGAGAAAGTAGGAGATCTCTCT
TGCGAGATGATCCCGCATTTTCTTGAAAGCTTTGCAGAGGCTAGCAGAATTACCCTCCACGTTGATTGTC
TGCGAGGCAAGAATGATCATCACCGTAGTGAGAGTGCGTTCAAGGCTCTTGCGGTTGCCATAAGAGAAGC
CACCTCGCCCAATGGTACCAACGATGTTCCCTCCACCAAAGGTGTTCTTATGTAGTGACACCGATTATTT
AAAGCTGCAGCATACGATATATATACATGTGTATATATGTATACCTATGAATGTCAGTAAGTATGTATAC
GAACAGTATGATACTGAAGATGACAAGGTAATGCATCATTCTATACGTGTCATTCTGAACGAGGCGCGCT
TTCCTTTTTTCTTTTTGCTTTTTCTTTTTTTTTCTCTTGAACTCGACGGATCTATGCGGTGTGAAATACC
GCACAGATGCGTAAGGAGAAAATACCGCATCAGGAAATTGTAAGCGTTAATATTTTGTTAAAATTCGCGT
TAAATTTTTGTTAAATCAGCTCATTTTTTAACCAATAGGCCGAAATCGGCAAAATCCCTTATAAATCAAA
AGAATAGACCGAGATAGGGT
[37 nt withheld, positions 5971-6007]
AAAGAACGTGGACTCCAACGTCAAAGG
[49 nt withheld, positions 6035-6083]
T
[91 nt withheld, positions 6085-6175]
G
[124 nt withheld, positions 6177-6300]
CCATTCGCCATTCAGGCTGCGCAACTGTTGGGAAGGGCGCGGTGCGGGCCTCTTCGCTATTACGCCAGCT
GGCGAAAGGGGGATGTGCTGCAAGGCGATTAAGTTGGGTAACGCCAGGGTTTTCCCAGTCACGACGTTGT
AAAACGACGGCCAGTGAGCGCGCGTAATACGACTCACTATAGGGCGAATTGGGTACCGGGCCCCCCCTCG
AGGTCGACGGTATCGATAAGCTTGATATCGAATTCGAGCTCCCATTACCGACATTTGGGCGCTATACGTG
CATATGTTCATGTATGTATCTGTATTTAAAACACTTTTGTATTATTTTTCCTCATATATGTGTATAGGTT
TATACGGATGATTTAATTATTACTTCACCACCCTTTATTTCAGGCTGATATCTTAGCCTTGTTA
Features (pLannotate 1.2.2; 23 found; start..end, strand, type, name):
      1..235     +  promoter       CUP1 promoter: S. cerevisiae CUP1; inducible metallothionein promoter, regulated by Cu2+
    309..536     +  CDS            UBIQ_COPCO: Experimental evidence at protein level: Swiss-Prot protein existence level 1. Ubiquitin exists either covalently attached to another protein, or free (unanchored). When covalently bound, it is conjugated to target proteins via an isopeptide bond either as a monomer (monoubiquitin), a polymer linked via different Lys residues of the ubiquitin (polyubiquitin chains) or a linear polymer linked via the initiator Met of the ubiquitin (linear polyubiquitin chains). Polyubiquitin chains, when attached to a target protein, have different functions depending on the Lys residue of the ubiquitin that is
    561..748     +  terminator     ADH1 terminator: S. cerevisiae ADH1; transcription terminator for the S. cerevisiae alcohol dehydrogenase 1 (ADH1) gene
    759..803     -  misc_feature   MCS (fragment): pBluescript multiple cloning site
    816..834     -  promoter       T3 promoter: promoter for bacteriophage T3 RNA polymerase
    879..895     -  protein_bind   lac operator: The lac repressor binds to the lac operator to inhibit transcription in E. coli. This inhibition can be relieved by adding lactose or isopropyl-β-D-thiogalactopyranoside (IPTG). lac repressor encoded by lacI
    903..933     -  promoter       lac promoter: promoter for the E. coli lac operon
    948..969     -  protein_bind   CAP binding site: CAP binding activates transcription in the presence of cAMP. E. coli catabolite activator protein
    982..1074    -  CDS            lacI (fragment): lac repressor; lacI; The lac repressor binds to the lac operator to inhibit transcription in E. coli. This inhibition can be relieved by adding lactose or isopropyl-β-D-thiogalactopyranoside (IPTG).
   1257..1845    -  rep_origin     ori: high-copy-number ColE1/pMB1/pBR322/pUC origin of replication
   2016..2876    -  CDS            AmpR: β-lactamase; bla; confers resistance to ampicillin, carbenicillin, and related antibiotics
   2877..2981    -  promoter       AmpR promoter: bla
   3008..4350    -  rep_origin     2μ ori: yeast 2μ plasmid origin of replication
   4418..4453    +  CDS            rop (fragment): Rop protein, which maintains plasmids at low copy number; rop
   4555..4604    +  misc_feature   bom (fragment): basis of mobility region from pBR322
   4605..4685    -  CDS            MRM1 (fragment): MRM1_YEAST - Also known as PET56 From Saccharomyces cerevisiae (strain ATCC 204508 / S288c) (Baker's yeast).
   4735..4922    +  promoter       HIS3 promoter: S. cerevisiae HIS3
   4923..5585    +  CDS            HIS3: imidazoleglycerol-phosphate dehydratase, required for histidine biosynthesis; S. cerevisiae HIS3; yeast auxotrophic marker
   5793..5844    +  misc_feature   bom (fragment): basis of mobility region from pBR322
   5872..6300    -  rep_origin     f1 ori (sequence partly withheld): f1 bacteriophage origin of replication; arrow indicates direction of (+) strand synthesis
   6304..6457    -  CDS            lacZα (fragment): LacZα fragment of β-galactosidase; lacZ fragment
   6465..6483    +  promoter       T7 promoter: promoter for bacteriophage T7 RNA polymerase
   6492..6545    -  misc_feature   MCS (fragment): pBluescript multiple cloning site
