[The description below was written by a language model from this plasmid's Addgene catalogue record and pLannotate feature annotations shown in this document.]
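Description:
pRS423-CUP1-His-Ubi is a yeast episomal expression plasmid built on the pRS423 shuttle backbone, designed to produce histidine-tagged ubiquitin in Saccharomyces cerevisiae. In yeast it replicates through the 2μ origin, which supports multicopy maintenance, and is selected by complementation of histidine auxotrophy with the HIS3 marker under its own promoter. In E. coli it is propagated through a high-copy ColE1/pUC-type origin with ampicillin resistance (β-lactamase). The backbone also retains the usual pBluescript-derived remnants: an f1 origin, lacZα and lac promoter/operator fragments, flanking T7 and T3 promoters, and pieces of the multiple cloning site on either side of the insert.

The expression cassette consists of the copper-inducible CUP1 metallothionein promoter, an open reading frame encoding the 76-residue ubiquitin moiety, and the ADH1 transcription terminator. The catalogue names the insert UBI3(1-76), although the linked gene entry is RPL40A (UBI1); the record does not resolve this difference. An N-terminal 7xHis tag is recorded for the insert. The feature table does not annotate it separately, and it presumably sits in the interval between the promoter and the annotated ubiquitin coding region. The cassette was cloned between SacI and SphI sites.

Expression can be adjusted with Cu2+, and the tagged ubiquitin becomes conjugated to cellular substrates. These conjugates can then be recovered by metal-affinity purification. The associated publication concerns detection of PCNA modifications in budding yeast, which indicates use in pull-down assays to identify and characterise ubiquitylated forms of PCNA and other target proteins.
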