Addgene plasmid #99541: pRS423-CUP1-His-Ubi
Purpose: Yeast episomal vector for expression of His-tagged ubiquitin; HIS3 marker
Depositing lab: Helle Ulrich. Depositing organization: Cancer Research UK. Publication: Detection of PCNA modifications in Saccharomyces cerevisiae. Davies AA, Ulrich HD. Methods Mol Biol. 2012;920:543-67. doi: 10.1007/978-1-61779-998-3_36. PubMed 22941627.
Backbone
  Vector backbone: pRS423
  Backbone manufacturer: Sikorski & Hieter (1989) Genetics 122:19-27
  Backbone size w/o insert (bp): 5797
  Vector type: Yeast Expression
  Selectable markers: HIS3
Growth in bacteria
  Bacterial resistance: Ampicillin, 100 μg/mL
  Growth temperature: 37°C
  Growth strain: DH5alpha
  Copy number: High Copy
Gene/Insert
  Gene/Insert name: UBI3(1-76) (alt name: ubiquitin)
  Species: S. cerevisiae (budding yeast)
  Insert size (bp): 916
  Entrez Gene: RPL40A (a.k.a. YIL148W, CEP52A, UB11, UBI1)
  Promoter: CUP1
  Tag / fusion protein: 7xHis (N terminal on insert)
  Cloning method: Restriction Enzyme; 5′ cloning site SacI (unknown if destroyed); 3′ cloning site SphI (unknown if destroyed)
  Sequencing primers: 5′ M13fwd; 3′ M13rev
Terms and licenses: Academic/Nonprofit Terms; Industry Terms: Not Available to Industry
Depositor comments: The ORF is followed by the ADH1 transcription terminator.
How to cite: pRS423-CUP1-His-Ubi was a gift from Helle Ulrich (Addgene plasmid # 99541 ; http://n2t.net/addgene:99541 ; RRID:Addgene_99541)
